>Addgene plasmid #208551 | pKLV2-U6gRNA5(RUNX3(12))-PGKpuro2ABFP-W | addgene full sequence | sequence record 419629 | Addgene NGS Result
ACGACCCCCGCCCATTGACGTCAATAATGACGTATGTTCCCATAGTAACGCCAATAGGGACTTTCCATTG
ACGTCAATGGGTGGAGTATTTACGGTAAACTGCCCACTTGGCAGTACATCAAGTGTATCATATGCCAAGT
ACGCCCCCTATTGACGTCAATGACGGTAAATGGCCCGCCTGGCATTATGCCCAGTACATGACCTTATGGG
ACTTTCCTACTTGGCAGTACATCTACGTATTAGTCATCGCTATTACCATGGTGATGCGGTTTTGGCAGTA
CATCAATGGGCGTGGATAGCGGTTTGACTCACGGGGATTTCCAAGTCTCCACCCCATTGACGTCAATGGG
AGTTTGTTTTGGCACCAAAATCAACGGGACTTTCCAAAATGTCGTAACAACTCCGCCCCATTGACGCAAA
TGGGCGGTAGGCGTGTACGGTGGGAGGTCTATATAAGCAGCGCGTTTTGCCTGTACTGGGTCTCTCTGGT
TAGACCAGATCTGAGCCTGGGAGCTCTCTGGCTAACTAGGGAACCCACTGCTTAAGCCTCAATAAAGCTT
GCCTTGAGTGCTTCAAGTAGTGTGTGCCCGTCTGTTGTGTGACTCTGGTAACTAGAGATCCCTCAGACCC
TTTTAGTCAGTGTGGAAAATCTCTAGCAGTGGCGCCCGAACAGGGACTTGAAAGCGAAAGGGAAACCAGA
GGAGCTCTCTCGACGCAGGACTCGGCTTGCTGAAGCGCGCACGGCAAGAGGCGAGGGGCGGCGACTGGTG
AGTACGCCAAAAATTTTGACTAGCGGAGGCTAGAAGGAGAGAGATGGGTGCGAGAGCGTCAGTATTAAGC
GGGGGAGAATTAGATCGCGATGGGAAAAAATTCGGTTAAGGCCAGGGGGAAAGAAAAAATATAAATTAAA
ACATATAGTATGGGCAAGCAGGGAGCTAGAACGATTCGCAGTTAATCCTGGCCTGTTAGAAACATCAGAA
GGCTGTAGACAAATACTGGGACAGCTACAACCATCCCTTCAGACAGGATCAGAAGAACTTAGATCATTAT
ATAATACAGTAGCAACCCTCTATTGTGTGCATCAAAGGATAGAGATAAAAGACACCAAGGAAGCTTTAGA
CAAGATAGAGGAAGAGCAAAACAAAAGTAAGACCACCGCACAGCAAGCGGCCGGCCGCGCTGATCTTCAG
ACCTGGAGGAGGAGATATGAGGGACAATTGGAGAAGTGAATTATATAAATATAAAGTAGTAAAAATTGAA
CCATTAGGAGTAGCACCCACCAAGGCAAAGAGAAGAGTGGTGCAGAGAGAAAAAAGAGCAGTGGGAATAG
GAGCTTTGTTCCTTGGGTTCTTGGGAGCAGCAGGAAGCACTATGGGCGCAGCGTCAATGACGCTGACGGT
ACAGGCCAGACAATTATTGTCTGGTATAGTGCAGCAGCAGAACAATTTGCTGAGGGCTATTGAGGCGCAA
CAGCATCTGTTGCAACTCACAGTCTGGGGCATCAAGCAGCTCCAGGCAAGAATCCTGGCTGTGGAAAGAT
ACCTAAAGGATCAACAGCTCCTGGGGATTTGGGGTTGCTCTGGAAAACTCATTTGCACCACTGCTGTGCC
TTGGAATGCTAGTTGGAGTAATAAATCTCTGGAACAGATTTGGAATCACACGACCTGGATGGAGTGGGAC
AGAGAAATTAACAATTACACAAGCTTAATACACTCCTTAATTGAAGAATCGCAAAACCAGCAAGAAAAGA
ATGAACAAGAATTATTGGAATTAGATAAATGGGCAAGTTTGTGGAATTGGTTTAACATAACAAATTGGCT
GTGGTATATAAAATTATTCATAATGATAGTAGGAGGCTTGGTAGGTTTAAGAATAGTTTTTGCTGTACTT
TCTATAGTGAATAGAGTTAGGCAGGGATATTCACCATTATCGTTTCAGACCCACCTCCCAACCCCGAGGG
GACCCGACAGGCCCGAAGGAATAGAAGAAGAAGGTGGAGAGAGAGACAGAGACAGATCCATTCGATTAGT
GAACGGATCGGCACTGCGTGCGCCAATTCTGCAGACAAATGGCAGTATTCATCCACAATTTTAAAAGAAA
AGGGGGGATTGGGGGGTACAGTGCAGGGGAAAGAATAGTAGACATAATAGCAACAGACATACAAACTAAA
GAATTACAAAAACAAATTACAAAAATTCAAAATTTTCGGGTTTATTACAGGGACAGCAGAGATCCAGTTT
GGTTAGTACCGGGCCCTACGCGTCCAAGGTCGGGCAGGAAGAGGGCCTATTTCCCATGATTCCTTCATAT
TTGCATATACGATACAAGGCTGTTAGAGAGATAATTAGAATTAATTTGACTGTAAACACAAAGATATTAG
TACAAAATACGTGACGTAGAAAGTAATAATTTCTTGGGTAGTTTGCAGTTTTAAAATTATGTTTTAAAAT
GGACTATCATATGCTTACCGTAACTTGAAAGTATTTCGATTTCTTGGCTTTATATATCTTGTGGAAAGGA
CGAAACACCGGACGTGCCGGATGGTACGGGTTTAAGAGCTATGCTGGAAACAGCATAGCAAGTTTAAATA
AGGCTAGTCCGTTATCAACTTGAAAAAGTGGCACCGAGTCGGTGCTTTTTTTGGATCCAATTCTACCGGG
TAGGGGAGGCGCTTTTCCCAAGGCAGTCTGGAGCATGCGCTTTAGCAGCCCCGCTGGGCACTTGGCGCTA
CACAAGTGGCCTCTGGCCTCGCACACATTCCACATCCACCGGTAGGCGCCAACCGGCTCCGTTCTTTGGT
GGCCCCTTCGCGCCACCTTCTACTCCTCCCCTAGTCAGGAAGTTCCCCCCCGCCCCGCAGCTCGCGTCGT
GCAGGACGTGACAAATGGAAGTAGCACGTCTCACTAGTCTCGTGCAGATGGACAGCACCGCTGAGCAATG
GAAGCGGGTAGGCCTTTGGGGCAGCGGCCAATAGCAGCTTTGCTCCTTCGCTTTCTGGGCTCAGAGGCTG
GGAAGGGGTGGGTCCGGGGGCGGGCTCAGGGGCGGGCTCAGGGGCGGGGCGGGCGCCCGAAGGTCCTCCG
GAGGCCCGGCATTCTGCACGCTTCAAAAGCGCACGTCTGCCGCGCTGTTCTCCTCTTCCTCATCTCCGGG
CCTTTCGACCTGCATCCATCTAGATCTCGAGCAGCTGAAGCTTACCATGACCGAGTACAAGCCCACGGTG
CGCCTCGCCACCCGCGACGACGTCCCCAGGGCCGTACGCACCCTCGCCGCCGCGTTCGCCGACTACCCCG
CCACGCGCCACACCGTCGATCCGGACCGCCACATCGAGCGGGTCACCGAGCTGCAAGAACTCTTCCTCAC
GCGCGTCGGGCTCGACATCGGCAAGGTGTGGGTCGCGGACGACGGCGCCGCGGTGGCGGTCTGGACCACG
CCGGAGAGCGTCGAAGCGGGGGCGGTGTTCGCCGAGATCGGCCCGCGCATGGCCGAGTTGAGCGGTTCCC
GGCTGGCCGCGCAGCAACAGATGGAAGGCCTCCTGGCGCCGCACCGGCCCAAGGAGCCCGCGTGGTTCCT
GGCCACCGTCGGCGTCTCGCCCGACCACCAGGGCAAGGGTCTGGGCAGCGCCGTCGTGCTCCCCGGAGTG
GAGGCGGCCGAGCGCGCCGGGGTGCCCGCCTTCCTGGAGACCTCCGCGCCCCGCAACCTCCCCTTCTACG
AGCGGCTCGGCTTCACCGTCACCGCCGACGTCGAGGTGCCCGAAGGACCGCGCACCTGGTGCATGACCCG
CAAGCCCGGTGCCGGCGGCGGGTCCGGAGGAGAGGGCAGAGGAAGTCTCCTAACATGCGGTGACGTGGAG
GAGAATCCTGGCCCAATGAGCGAGCTGATTAAGGAGAACATGCACATGAAGCTGTACATGGAGGGCACCG
TGGACAACCATCACTTCAAGTGCACATCCGAGGGCGAAGGCAAGCCCTACGAGGGCACCCAGACCATGAG
AATCAAGGTGGTCGAGGGCGGCCCTCTCCCCTTCGCCTTCGACATCCTGGCTACTAGCTTCCTCTACGGC
AGCAAGACCTTCATCAACCACACCCAGGGCATCCCCGACTTCTTCAAGCAGTCCTTCCCTGAGGGCTTCA
CATGGGAGAGAGTCACCACATACGAGGACGGGGGCGTGCTGACCGCTACCCAGGACACCAGCCTCCAGGA
CGGCTGCCTCATCTACAACGTCAAGATCAGAGGGGTGAACTTCACATCCAACGGCCCTGTGATGCAGAAG
AAAACACTCGGCTGGGAGGCCTTCACCGAGACGCTGTACCCCGCTGACGGCGGCCTGGAAGGCAGAAACG
ACATGGCCCTGAAGCTCGTGGGCGGGAGCCATCTGATCGCAAACATCAAGACCACATATAGATCCAAGAA
ACCCGCTAAGAACCTCAAGATGCCTGGCGTCTACTATGTGGACTACAGACTGGAAAGAATCAAGGAGGCC
AACAACGAGACCTACGTCGAGCAGCACGAGGTGGCAGTGGCCAGATACTGCGACCTCCCTAGCAAACTGG
GGCACAAGCTTAATTGAGCGGCCGCTCAACCTCTGGATTACAAAATTTGTGAAAGATTGACTGGTATTCT
TAACTATGTTGCTCCTTTTACGCTATGTGGATACGCTGCTTTAATGCCTTTGTATCATGCTATTGCTTCC
CGTATGGCTTTCATTTTCTCCTCCTTGTATAAATCCTGGTTGCTGTCTCTTTATGAGGAGTTGTGGCCCG
TTGTCAGGCAACGTGGCGTGGTGTGCACTGTGTTTGCTGACGCAACCCCCACTGGTTGGGGCATTGCCAC
CACCTGTCAGCTCCTTTCCGGGACTTTCGCTTTCCCCCTCCCTATTGCCACGGCGGAACTCATCGCCGCC
TGCCTTGCCCGCTGCTGGACAGGGGCTCGGCTGTTGGGCACTGACAATTCCGTGGTGTTGTCGGGGAAAT
CATCGTCCTTTCCTTGGCTGCTCGCCTGTGTTGCCACCTGGATTCTGCGCGGGACGTCCTTCTGCTACGT
CCCTTCGGCCCTCAATCCAGCGGACCTTCCTTCCCGCGGCCTGCTGCCGGCTCTGCGGCCTCTTCCGCGT
CTACGCCTTCGCCCTCAGACGAGTCGGATCTCCCTTTGGGCCGCCTCCCCGCAGGTACCTTTAAGACCAA
TGACTTACAAGGCAGCTGTAGATCTTAGCCACTTTTTAAAAGAAAAGGGGGGACTGGAAGGGCTAATTCA
CTCCCAAAGAAGTCAAGATCTGCTTTTTGCCTGTACTGGGTCTCTCTGGTTAGACCAGAGTCTCTCTGGT
TAGACCAGATCTGAGCCTGGGAGCTCTCTGGCTAACTAGGGAACCCACTGCTTAAGCCTCAATAAAGCTT
GCCTTGAGTGCTTCAAGTAGTGTGTGCCCGTCTGTTGTGTGACTCTGGTAACTAGAGATCCCTCAGACCC
TTTTAGTCAGTGTGGAAAATCTCTAGCAGTTTAAACCCGCTGATCAGCCTCGACTGTGCCTTCTAGTTGC
CAGCCATCTGTTGTTTGCCCCTCCCCCGTGCCTTCCTTGACCCTGGAAGGTGCCACTCCCACTGTCCTTT
CCTAATAAAATGAGGAAATTGCATCGCATTGTCTGAGTAGGTGTCATTCTATTCTGGGGGGTGGGGTGGG
GCAGGACAGCAAGGGGGAGGATTGGGAAGTCAATAGCAGGCATGCTGGGGATGCGGTGGGCTCTATGGGC
GGCCGTTAATTAAGCTTTTGTTCCCTTTAGTGAGGGTTAATTGCGCGCTTGGCGTAATCATGGTCATAGC
TGTTTCCTGTGTGAAATTGTTATCCGCTCACAATTCCACACAACATACGAGCCGGGAGCATAAAGTGTAA
AGCCTGGGGTGCCTAATGAGTGAGCTAACTCACATTAATTGCGTTGCGCTCACTGCCCGCTTTCCAGTCG
GGAAACCTGTCGTGCCAGCTGCATTAATGAATCGGCCAACGCGCGGGGAGAGGCGGTTTGCGTATTGGGC
GCTCTTCCGCTTCCTCGCTCACTGACTCGCTGCGCTCGGTCGTTCGGCTGCGGCGAGCGGTATCAGCTCA
CTCAAAGGCGGTAATACGGTTATCCACAGAATCAGGGGATAACGCAGGAAAGAACATGTGAGCAAAAGGC
CAGCAAAAGGCCAGGAACCGTAAAAAGGCCGCGTTGCTGGCGTTTTTCCATAGGCTCCGCCCCCCTGACG
AGCATCACAAAAATCGACGCTCAAGTCAGAGGTGGCGAAACCCGACAGGACTATAAAGATACCAGGCGTT
TCCCCCTGGAAGCTCCCTCGTGCGCTCTCCTGTTCCGACCCTGCCGCTTACCGGATACCTGTCCGCCTTT
CTCCCTTCGGGAAGCGTGGCGCTTTCTCATAGCTCACGCTGTAGGTATCTCAGTTCGGTGTAGGTCGTTC
GCTCCAAGCTGGGCTGTGTGCACGAACCCCCCGTTCAGCCCGACCGCTGCGCCTTATCCGGTAACTATCG
TCTTGAGTCCAACCCGGTAAGACACGACTTATCGCCACTGGCAGCAGCCACTGGTAACAGGATTAGCAGA
GCGAGGTATGTAGGCGGTGCTACAGAGTTCTTGAAGTGGTGGCCTAACTACGGCTACACTAGAAGAACAG
TATTTGGTATCTGCGCTCTGCTGAAGCCAGTTACCTTCGGAAAAAGAGTTGGTAGCTCTTGATCCGGCAA
ACAAACCACCGCTGGTAGCGGTGGTTTTTTTGTTTGCAAGCAGCAGATTACGCGCAGAAAAAAAGGATCT
CAAGAAGATCCTTTGATCTTTTCTACGGGGTCTGACGCTCAGTGGAACGAAAACTCACGTTAAGGGATTT
TGGTCATGAGATTATCAAAAAGGATCTTCACCTAGATCCTTTTAAATTAAAAATGAAGTTTTAAATCAAT
CTAAAGTATATATGAGTAAACTTGGTCTGACAGTTACCAATGCTTAATCAGTGAGGCACCTATCTCAGCG
ATCTGTCTATTTCGTTCATCCATAGTTGCCTGACTCCCCGTCGTGTAGATAACTACGATACGGGAGGGCT
TACCATCTGGCCCCAGTGCTGCAATGATACCGCGAGACCCACGCTCACCGGCTCCAGATTTATCAGCAAT
AAACCAGCCAGCCGGAAGGGCCGAGCGCAGAAGTGGTCCTGCAACTTTATCCGCCTCCATCCAGTCTATT
AATTGTTGCCGGGAAGCTAGAGTAAGTAGTTCGCCAGTTAATAGTTTGCGCAACGTTGTTGCCATTGCTA
CAGGCATCGTGGTGTCACGCTCGTCGTTTGGTATGGCTTCATTCAGCTCCGGTTCCCAACGATCAAGGCG
AGTTACATGATCCCCCATGTTGTGCAAAAAAGCGGTTAGCTCCTTCGGTCCTCCGATCGTTGTCAGAAGT
AAGTTGGCCGCAGTGTTATCACTCATGGTTATGGCAGCACTGCATAATTCTCTTACTGTCATGCCATCCG
TAAGATGCTTTTCTGTGACTGGTGAGTACTCAACCAAGTCATTCTGAGAATAGTGTATGCGGCGACCGAG
TTGCTCTTGCCCGGCGTCAATACGGGATAATACCGCGCCACATAGCAGAACTTTAAAAGTGCTCATCATT
GGAAAACGTTCTTCGGGGCGAAAACTCTCAAGGATCTTACCGCTGTTGAGATCCAGTTCGATGTAACCCA
CTCGTGCACCCAACTGATCTTCAGCATCTTTTACTTTCACCAGCGTTTCTGGGTGAGCAAAAACAGGAAG
GCAAAATGCCGCAAAAAAGGGAATAAGGGCGACACGGAAATGTTGAATACTCATACTCTTCCTTTTTCAA
TATTATTGAAGCATTTATCAGGGTTATTGTCTCATGAGCGGATACATATTTGAATGTATTTAGAAAAATA
AACAAATAGGGGTTCCGCGCACATTTCCCCGAAAAGTGCCACCTAAATTGTAAGCGTTAATATTTTGTTA
AAATTCGCGTTAAATTTTTGTTAAATCAGCTCATTTTTTAACCAATAGGCCGAAATCGGCAAAATCCCTT
ATAAATCAAAAGAATAGACCGAGATAGGGT
[37 nt withheld, positions 8081-8117]
AAAGAACGTGGACTCCAACGTCAAAGG
[49 nt withheld, positions 8145-8193]
T
[91 nt withheld, positions 8195-8285]
G
[124 nt withheld, positions 8287-8410]
CCCATTCGCCATTCAGGCTGCGCAACTGTTGGGAAGGGCGATCGGTGCGGGCCTCTTCGCTATTACGCCA
GCTGGCGAAAGGGGGATGTGCTGCAAGGCGATTAAGTTGGGTAACGCCAGGGTTTTCCCAGTCACGACGT
TGTAAAACGACGGCCAGTGAGCGCGCGTAATACGACTCACTATAGGGCGAATTGACTAGTACATAACTTA
CGGTAAATGGCCCGCCTGGCTGACCGCCCA
Features (pLannotate 1.2.2; 28 found; start..end, strand, type, name):
    261..460     +  promoter       CMV promoter: human cytomegalovirus (CMV) immediate early promoter
    478..658     +  LTR            5' LTR (truncated): truncated 5' long terminal repeat (LTR) from HIV-1
    705..830     +  misc_feature   HIV-1 Ψ: packaging signal of human immunodeficiency virus type 1
    814..1152    +  CDS            HIV-1 gag (fragment): gag protein from human immunodeficiency virus 1; gag
   1329..1562    +  misc_feature   RRE: The Rev response element (RRE) of HIV-1 allows for Rev-dependent mRNA export from the nucleus to the cytoplasm.
   1939..2039    +  CDS            Rev (fragment): human immunodeficiency virus 1 (HIV-1) Rev protein; rev; enhances nuclear export of unspliced and incompletely spliced viral mRNAs
   2089..2206    +  misc_feature   cPPT/CTS: central polypurine tract and central termination sequence of HIV-1
   2281..2521    +  promoter       U6 promoter: RNA polymerase III promoter for human U6 snRNA
   2568..2635    +  misc_RNA       tracrRNA (fragment): trans-activating CRISPR RNA for the Streptococcus pyogenes CRISPR/Cas9 system
   2658..3157    +  promoter       PGK promoter: mouse phosphoglycerate kinase 1 promoter
   3197..3793    +  CDS            PuroR (fragment): puromycin N-acetyltransferase; pac from Streptomyces; confers resistance to puromycin
   3866..4564    +  CDS            TagBFP: TagBFP is a basic (constitutively fluorescent) blue fluorescent protein published in 2008, derived from Entacmaea quadricolor. It is reported to be a very rapidly-maturing monomer with very low acid sensitivity.
   4576..5162    +  misc_feature   WPRE: woodchuck hepatitis virus posttranscriptional regulatory element
   5156..5302    +  CDS            nef (fragment): NEF_HV1LA - Experimental evidence at protein level: Swiss-Prot protein existence level 1. Extracellular Nef protein targets CD4(+) T-lymphocytes for apoptosis by interacting with CXCR4 surface receptors. From Human immunodeficiency virus type 1 group M subtype B (isolate Lai) (HIV-1).
   5310..5488    +  LTR            5' LTR (truncated): truncated 5' long terminal repeat (LTR) from HIV-1
   5514..5625    +  polyA_signal   bGH poly(A) signal: bovine growth hormone polyadenylation signal
   5764..5782    -  promoter       T3 promoter: promoter for bacteriophage T3 RNA polymerase
   5827..5843    -  protein_bind   lac operator: The lac repressor binds to the lac operator to inhibit transcription in E. coli. This inhibition can be relieved by adding lactose or isopropyl-β-D-thiogalactopyranoside (IPTG). lac repressor encoded by lacI
   5851..5881    -  promoter       lac promoter: promoter for the E. coli lac operon
   5896..5917    -  protein_bind   CAP binding site: CAP binding activates transcription in the presence of cAMP. E. coli catabolite activator protein
   5930..6022    -  CDS            lacI (fragment): lac repressor; lacI; The lac repressor binds to the lac operator to inhibit transcription in E. coli. This inhibition can be relieved by adding lactose or isopropyl-β-D-thiogalactopyranoside (IPTG).
   6205..6793    -  rep_origin     ori: high-copy-number ColE1/pMB1/pBR322/pUC origin of replication
   6964..7824    -  CDS            AmpR: β-lactamase; bla; confers resistance to ampicillin, carbenicillin, and related antibiotics
   7825..7929    -  promoter       AmpR promoter: bla
   7982..8410    -  rep_origin     f1 ori (sequence partly withheld): f1 bacteriophage origin of replication; arrow indicates direction of (+) strand synthesis
   8415..8570    -  CDS            lacZα (fragment): LacZα fragment of β-galactosidase; lacZ fragment
   8578..8596    +  promoter       T7 promoter: promoter for bacteriophage T7 RNA polymerase
   8610..260     +  enhancer       CMV enhancer (across the origin): human cytomegalovirus immediate early enhancer
