[The description below was written by a language model from this plasmid's Addgene catalogue record and pLannotate feature annotations shown in this document.]
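Description:
pKLV2-U6gRNA5(RUNX3(12))-PGKpuro2ABFP-W is an 8,650 bp lentiviral transfer plasmid that expresses a single CRISPR guide RNA against human RUNX3 (also known as AML2, CBFA3 or PEBP2aC). It derives from the pKLV2-U6gRNA5(BbsI)-PGKpuro2ABFP-W backbone. The guide spacer was inserted between two BbsI sites, both of which were destroyed during cloning. In bacteria the plasmid replicates from a high-copy ColE1/pUC-type origin and is selected with ampicillin through the β-lactamase gene. An f1 origin and remnants of a lac/lacZα cloning region with flanking T3 and T7 promoters are also annotated in the backbone.

The viral portion begins with a CMV enhancer/promoter fused to a truncated HIV-1 5' LTR, which drives transcription of the genomic RNA in packaging cells. This is followed by the Ψ packaging signal with a gag fragment, the Rev response element for nuclear export, and the cPPT/CTS. Two expression units sit inside the provirus. The first is a human U6 RNA polymerase III promoter that transcribes the RUNX3 spacer joined to a Streptococcus pyogenes Cas9 guide scaffold, which is annotated as a tracrRNA fragment. The second is a mouse PGK promoter driving puromycin N-acetyltransferase and TagBFP. According to the construct name these two proteins are linked by a 2A peptide, so transduced cells can be both drug-selected and tracked by blue fluorescence. A WPRE enhances transcript expression, and the cassette ends with a truncated 3' LTR and a bGH polyadenylation signal.

No Cas9 gene is annotated, so the nuclease must be supplied separately. The associated publication concerns the oncogenic program in human T-cell acute lymphoblastic leukemia, which fits a use in RUNX3 knockout experiments.
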