Addgene plasmid #208551: pKLV2-U6gRNA5(RUNX3(12))-PGKpuro2ABFP-W
Purpose: Lentiviral vector expressing gRNA targeting human RUNX3
Depositing lab: Kosuke Yusa. Depositing organization: Kyoto University, Institute for Life and Medical Sciences. Publication: Canonical BAF complex regulates the oncogenic program in human T-cell acute lymphoblastic leukemia. Aoki K, Hyuga M, Tarumoto Y, Nishibuchi G, Ueda A, Ochi Y, Sugino S, Mikami T, Kobushi H, Kato I, Akahane K, Inukai T, Takaori-Kondo A, Takita J, Ogawa S, Yusa K. Blood. 2023 Nov 3:blood.2023020857. doi: 10.1182/blood.2023020857. PubMed 37922452.
Backbone
  Vector backbone: pKLV2-U6gRNA5(BbsI)-PGKpuro2ABFP-W
  Backbone manufacturer: addgene
  Backbone size w/o insert (bp): 8648
  Total vector size (bp): 8650
  Vector type: Lentiviral
  Selectable markers: Puromycin
Growth in bacteria
  Bacterial resistance: Ampicillin, 100 μg/mL
  Growth temperature: 37°C
  Growth strain: NEB Stable
  Copy number: Unknown
Gene/Insert
  Gene/Insert name: RUNX3(12)
  gRNA/shRNA sequence: GACGTGCCGGATGGTACGG
  Species: H. sapiens (human)
  Entrez Gene: RUNX3 (a.k.a. AML2, CBFA3, PEBP2aC)
  Cloning method: Restriction Enzyme; 5′ cloning site BbsI (destroyed during cloning); 3′ cloning site BbsI (destroyed during cloning)
  Sequencing primers: 5′ AGATAATTAGAATTAATTTGACTG
Terms and licenses: Academic/Nonprofit Terms; Industry Terms: Not Available to Industry
How to cite: pKLV2-U6gRNA5(RUNX3(12))-PGKpuro2ABFP-W was a gift from Kosuke Yusa (Addgene plasmid # 208551 ; http://n2t.net/addgene:208551 ; RRID:Addgene_208551)
